>Addgene plasmid #169734 | Equalizer-M plasmid with onboard mCherry cassette | addgene full sequence | sequence record 334141 | Addgene NGS Result
GACGGATCGGGAGATCTCCCGATCCCCTATGGTGCACTCTCAGTACAATCTGCTCTGATGCCGCATAGTT
AAGCCAGTATCTGCTCCCTGCTTGTGTGTTGGAGGTCGCTGAGTAGTGCGCGAGCAAAATTTAAGCTACA
ACAAGGCAAGGCTTGACCGACAATTGCATGAAGAATCTGCTTAGGGTTAGGCGTTTTGCGCTGCTTCGCG
ATGTACGGGCCAGATATACGCGTTGACATTGATTATTGACTAGTTATTAATAGTAATCAATTACGGGGTC
ATTAGTTCATAGCCCATATATGGAGTTCCGCGTTACATAACTTACGGTAAATGGCCCGCCTGGCTGACCG
CCCAACGACCCCCGCCCATTGACGTCAATAATGACGTATGTTCCCATAGTAACGCCAATAGGGACTTTCC
ATTGACGTCAATGGGTGGAGTATTTACGGTAAACTGCCCACTTGGCAGTACATCAAGTGTATCATATGCC
AAGTACGCCCCCTATTGACGTCAATGACGGTAAATGGCCCGCCTGGCATTATGCCCAGTACATGACCTTA
TGGGACTTTCCTACTTGGCAGTACATCTACGTATTAGTCATCGCTATTACCATGGTGATGCGGTTTTGGC
AGTACATCAATGGGCGTGGATAGCGGTTTGACTCACGGGGATTTCCAAGTCTCCACCCCATTGACGTCAA
TGGGAGTTTGTTTTGGCACCAAAATCAACGGGACTTTCCAAAATGTCGTAACAACTCCGCCCCATTGACG
CAAATGGGCGGTAGGCGTGTACGGTGGGAGGTCTATATAAGCATCCCTATCAGTGATAGAGATCAGATCT
CCCTATCAGTGATAGAGAGCTGTTTTGACCTCCATAGAAGACACCGGGACCGATCCAGCCTCCGGACTCT
AGCGTTTAAACTTAAGCTGGGTACCCGGGGATCCTCTAGGGCCTCTGAGCTATTCCAGAAGTAGTGAAGA
GGCTTTTTTGGAGGCCTAGGCTTTTGCAAAAAGCTCCGGATCGATCCTGAGAACTTCAGGGTGAGTTTGG
GGACCCTTGATTGTTCTTTCTTTTTCGCTATTGTAAAATTCATGTTATATGGAGGGGGCAAAGTTTTCAG
GGTGTTGTTTAGAATGGGAAGATGTCCCTTGTATCACCATGGACCCTCATGATAATTTTGTTTCTTTCAC
TTTCTACTCTGTTGACAACCATTGTCTCCTCTTATTTTCTTTTCATTTTCTGTAACTTTTTCGTTAAACT
TTAGCTTGCATTTGTAACGAATTTTTAAATTCACTTTTGTTTATTTGTCAGATTGTAAGTACTTTCTCTA
ATCACTTTTTTTTCAAGGCAATCAGGGTATATTATATTGTACTTCAGCACAGTTTTAGAGAACAATTGTT
ATAATTAAATGATAAGGTAGAATATTTCTGCATATAAATTCTGGCTGGCGTGGAAATATTCTTATTGGTA
GAAACAACTACATCCTGGTCATCATCCTGCCTTTCTCTTTATGGTTACAATGATATACACTGTTTGAGAT
GAGGATAAAATACTCTGAGTCCAAACCGGGCCCCTCTGCTAACCATGTTCATGCCTTCTTCTTTTTCCTA
CAGGTCCTGCAGGCGCCACCATGGAGTCTAGACTGGACAAGAGCAAAGTCATAAACTCTGCTCTGGAATT
ACTCAATGAAGTCGGTATCGAAGGCCTGACGACAAGGAAACTCGCTCAAAAGCTGGGAGTTGAGCAGCCT
ACCCTGTACTGGCACGTGAAGAACAAGCGGGCCCTGCTCGATGCCCTGGCAATCGAGATGCTGGACAGGC
ATCATACCCACTTCTGCCCCCTGGAAGGCGAGTCATGGCAAGACTTTCTGCGGAACAACGCCAAGTCATT
CCGCTGTGCTCTCCTCTCACATCGCGACGGGGCTAAAGTGCATCTCGGCACCCGCCCAACAGAGAAACAG
TACGAAACCCTGGAAAATCAGCTCGCGTTCCTGTGTCAGCAAGGCTTCTCCCTGGAGAACGCACTGTACG
CTCTGTCCGCCGTGGGCCACTTTACACTGGGCTGCGTATTGGAGGATCAGGAGCATCAAGTAGCAAAAGA
GGAAAGAGAGACACCTACCACCGATTCTATGCCCCCACTTCTGAGACAAGCAATTGAGCTGTTCGACCAT
CAGGGAGCCGAACCTGCCTTCCTTTTCGGCCTGGAACTAATCATATGTGGCCTGGAGAAACAGCTAAAGT
GCGAAAGCGGCGGGCCAAAAAAGAAGAGAAAGGGTGACGGTGCTGGTTTAATTAACATGGGAAGCGGAGC
TACTAACTTCAGCCTGCTGAAGCAGGCTGGAGACGTGGAGGAGAACCCTGGACCTGCTAGCATGGTGAGC
AAGGGCGAGGAGCTGTTCACCGGGGTGGTGCCCATCCTGGTCGAGCTGGACGGCGACGTAAACGGCCACA
AGTTCAGCGTGTCCGGCGAGGGCGAGGGCGATGCCACCTACGGCAAGCTGACCCTGAAGTTCATCTGCAC
CACCGGCAAGCTGCCCGTGCCCTGGCCCACCCTCGTGACCACCCTGACCTACGGCGTGCAGTGCTTCAGC
CGCTACCCCGACCACATGAAGCAGCACGACTTCTTCAAGTCCGCCATGCCCGAAGGCTACGTCCAGGAGC
GCACCATCTTCTTCAAGGACGACGGCAACTACAAGACCCGCGCCGAGGTGAAGTTCGAGGGCGACACCCT
GGTGAACCGCATCGAGCTGAAGGGCATCGACTTCAAGGAGGACGGCAACATCCTGGGGCACAAGCTGGAG
TACAACTACAACAGCCACAACGTCTATATCATGGCCGACAAGCAGAAGAACGGCATCAAGGTGAACTTCA
AGATCCGCCACAACATCGAGGACGGCAGCGTGCAGCTCGCCGACCACTACCAGCAGAACACCCCCATCGG
CGACGGCCCCGTGCTGCTGCCCGACAACCACTACCTGAGCACCCAGTCCGCCCTGAGCAAAGACCCCAAC
GAGAAGCGCGATCACATGGTCCTGCTGGAGTTCGTGACCGCCGCCGGGATCACTCTCGGCATGGACGAGC
TGTACAAGTAGCCGCTTGAAGTCTTTAATTAAAAAGCTTGTGAGTATGTGCTCGCTTCGGCAGCACATAT
ACTATGTCGAATGAGGCTTCAGTACTTTACAGAATCGTTGCCTGCACATCTTGGAAACACTTGCTGGGAT
TACTTCTTCAGGTTAACCCAACAGAAGGCTCGAGTGCTGTTGACAGTGAGCGCCGCTTGAAGTCTTTAAT
TAAATAGTGAAGCCACAGATGTATTTAATTAAAGACTTCAAGCGGTGCCTACTGCCTCGGAGAATTCAAG
GGGCTACTTTAGGAGCAATTATCTTGTTTACTAAAACTGAATACCTTGCTATCTCTTTGATACATTTTTA
CAAAGCTGAATTAAAATGGTATAAATTAAATCACTTTTTTCAATTGTTTCCTTTTTTTTCCTCAGGCGGC
CGCAATCAACCTCTGGATTACAAAATTTGTGAAAGATTGACTGGTATTCTTAACTATGTTGCTCCTTTTA
CGCTATGTGGATACGCTGCTTTAATGCCTTTGTATCATGCTATTGCTTCCCGTATGGCTTTCATTTTCTC
CTCCTTGTATAAATCCTGGTTGCTGTCTCTTTATGAGGAGTTGTGGCCCGTTGTCAGGCAACGTGGCGTG
GTGTGCACTGTGTTTGCTGACGCAACCCCCACTGGTTGGGGCATTGCCACCACCTGTCAGCTCCTTTCCG
GGACTTTCGCTTTCCCCCTCCCTATTGCCACGGCGGAACTCATCGCCGCCTGCCTTGCCCGCTGCTGGAC
AGGGGCTCGGCTGTTGGGCACTGACAATTCCGTGGTGTTGTCCTCGAGTCTAGAGGGCCCGTTTAAACCC
GCTGATCAGCCTCGACTGTGCCTTCTAGTTGCCAGCCATCTGTTGTTTGCCCCTCCCCCGTGCCTTCCTT
GACCCTGGAAGGTGCCACTCCCACTGTCCTTTCCTAATAAAATGAGGAAATTGCATCGCATTGTCTGAGT
AGGTGTCATTCTATTCTGGGGGGTGGGGTGGGGCAGGACAGCAAGGGGGAGGATTGGGAAGACAATAGCA
GGCATGCTGGGGATGCGGTGGGCTCTATGGCTTCTGAGGCGGAAAGAACCAGCTGGGGCTCTAGGGGGTA
TCCCC
[124 nt withheld, positions 4206-4329]
C
[91 nt withheld, positions 4331-4421]
AGGGTGATGGTTCACGTACCTAGAAGTTCCTATTCCGAAGTTCCTATTCTCTAGAAAGTATAGGAACTTC
CTTGGCCAAAAAGCCTGAACTCACCGCGACGTCTGTCGAGAAGTTTCTGATCGAAAAGTTCGACAGCGTC
TCCGACCTGATGCAGCTCTCGGAGGGCGAAGAATCTCGTGCTTTCAGCTTCGATGTAGGAGGGCGTGGAT
ATGTCCTGCGGGTAAATAGCTGCGCCGATGGTTTCTACAAAGATCGTTATGTTTATCGGCACTTTGCATC
GGCCGCGCTCCCGATTCCGGAAGTGCTTGACATTGGGGAATTCAGCGAGAGCCTGACCTATTGCATCTCC
CGCCGTGCACAGGGTGTCACGTTGCAAGACCTGCCTGAAACCGAACTGCCCGCTGTTCTGCAGCCGGTCG
CGGAGGCCATGGATGCGATCGCTGCGGCCGATCTTAGCCAGACGAGCGGGTTCGGCCCATTCGGACCGCA
AGGAATCGGTCAATACACTACATGGCGTGATTTCATATGCGCGATTGCTGATCCCCATGTGTATCACTGG
CAAACTGTGATGGACGACACCGTCAGTGCGTCCGTCGCGCAGGCTCTCGATGAGCTGATGCTTTGGGCCG
AGGACTGCCCCGAAGTCCGGCACCTCGTGCACGCGGATTTCGGCTCCAACAATGTCCTGACGGACAATGG
CCGCATAACAGCGGTCATTGACTGGAGCGAGGCGATGTTCGGGGATTCCCAATACGAGGTCGCCAACATC
TTCTTCTGGAGGCCGTGGTTGGCTTGTATGGAGCAGCAGACGCGCTACTTCGAGCGGAGGCATCCGGAGC
TTGCAGGATCGCCGCGGCTCCGGGCGTATATGCTCCGCATTGGTCTTGACCAACTCTATCAGAGCTTGGT
TGACGGCAATTTCGATGATGCAGCTTGGGCGCAGGGTCGATGCGACGCAATCGTCCGATCCGGAGCCGGG
ACTGTCGGGCGTACACAAATCGCCCGCAGAAGCGCGGCCGTCTGGACCGATGGCTGTGTAGAAGTACTCG
CCGATAGTGGAAACCGACGCCCCAGCACTCGTCCGAGGGCAAAGGAATAGCACGTACTACGAGATTTCGA
TTCCACCGCCGCCTTCTATGAAAGGTTGGGCTTCGGAATCGTTTTCCGGGACGCCGGCTGGATGATCCTC
CAGCGCGGGGATCTCATGCTGGAGTTCTTCGCCCACCCCAACTTGTTTATTGCAGCTTATAATGGTTACA
AATAAAGCAATAGCATCACAAATTTCACAAATAAAGCATTTTTTTCACTGCATTCTAGTTGTGGTTTGTC
CAAACTCATCAATGTATCTTATCATGTCTGTATACCGTCGACCTCTAGCTAGAGCTTGGCGTAATCATGG
TCATAGCTGTTTCCTGTGTGAAATTGTTATCCGCTCACAATTCCACACAACATACGAGCCGGAAGCATAA
AGTGTAAAGCCTGGGGTGCCTAATGAGTGAGCTAACTCACATTAATTGCGTTGCGCTCACTGCCCGCTTT
CCAGTCGGGAAACCTGTCGTGCCAGCTGCATTAATGAATCGGCCAACGCGCGGGGAGAGGCGGTTTGCGT
ATTGGGCGCTCTTCCGCTTCCTCGCTCACTGACTCGCTGCGCTCGGTCGTTCGGCTGCGGCGAGCGGTAT
CAGCTCACTCAAAGGCGGTAATACGGTTATCCACAGAATCAGGGGATAACGCAGGAAAGAACATGTAAGG
AGTGGGAATTGGCTCCGGTGCCCGTCAGTGGGCAGAGCGCACATCGCCCACAGTCCCCGAGAAGTTGGGG
GGAGGGGTCGGCAATTGAACCGGTGCCTAGAGAAGGTGGCGCGGGGTAAACTGGGAAAGTGATGTCGTGT
ACTGGCTCCGCCTTTTTCCCGAGGGTGGGGGAGAACCGTATATAAGTGCAGTAGTCGCCGTGAACGTTCT
TTTTCGCAACGGGTTTGCCGCCAGAACACAGGTAAGTGCCGTGTGTGGTTCCCGCGGGCCTGGCCTCTTT
ACGGGTTATGGCCCTTGCGTGCCTTGAATTACTTCCACCTGGCTGCAGTACGTGATTCTTGATCCCGAGC
TTCGGGTTGGAAGTGGGTGGGAGAGTTCGAGGCCTTGCGCTTAAGGAGCCCCTTCGCCTCGTGCTTGAGT
TGAGGCCTGGCCTGGGCGCTGGGGCCGCCGCGTGCGAATCTGGTGGCACCTTCGCGCCTGTCTCGCTGCT
TTCGATAAGTCTCTAGCCATTTAAAATTTTTGATGACCTGCTGCGACGCTTTTTTTCTGGCAAGATAGTC
TTGTAAATGCGGGCCAAGATCTGCACACTGGTATTTCGGTTTTTGGGGCCGCGGGCGGCGACGGGGCCCG
TGCGTCCCAGCGCACATGTTCGGCGAGGCGGGGCCTGCGAGCGCGGCCACCGAGAATCGGACGGGGGTAG
TCTCAAGCTGGCCGGCCTGCTCTGGTGCCTGGCCTCGCGCCGCCGTGTATCGCCCCGCCCTGGGCGGCAA
GGCTGGCCCGGTCGGCACCAGTTGCGTGAGCGGAAAGATGGCCGCTTCCCGGCCCTGCTGCAGGGAGCTC
AAAATGGAGGACGCGGCGCTCGGGAGAGCGGGCGGGTGAGTCACCCACACAAAGGAAAAGGGCCTTTCCG
TCCTCAGCCGTCGCTTCATGTGACTCCACGGAGTACCGGGCGCCGTCCAGGCACCTCGATTAGTTCTCGA
GCTTTTGGAGTACGTCGTCTTTAGGTTGGGGGGAGGGGTTTTATGCGATGGAGTTTCCCCACACTGAGTG
GGTGGAGACTGAAGTTAGGCCAGCTTGGCACTTGATGTAATTCTCCTTGGAATTTGCCCTTTTTGAGTTT
GGATCTTGGTTCATTCTCAAGCCTCAGACAGTGGTTCAAAGTTTTTTTCTTCCATTTCAGGTGTCGTGAG
GTACCGGATCCTCTAGAGTCGACTCCGGACGTCGACGGCCACCATGGTGAGCAAGGGCGAGGAGGATAAC
ATGGCCATCATCAAGGAGTTCATGCGCTTCAAGGTGCACATGGAGGGCTCCGTGAACGGCCACGAGTTCG
AGATCGAGGGCGAGGGCGAGGGCCGCCCCTACGAGGGCACCCAGACCGCCAAGCTGAAGGTGACCAAGGG
TGGCCCCCTGCCCTTCGCCTGGGACATCCTGTCCCCTCAGTTCATGTACGGCTCCAAGGCCTACGTGAAG
CACCCCGCCGACATCCCCGACTACTTGAAGCTGTCCTTCCCCGAGGGCTTCAAGTGGGAGCGCGTGATGA
ACTTCGAGGACGGCGGCGTGGTGACCGTGACCCAGGACTCCTCCCTGCAGGACGGCGAGTTCATCTACAA
GGTGAAGCTGCGCGGCACCAACTTCCCCTCCGACGGCCCCGTAATGCAGAAGAAGACCATGGGCTGGGAG
GCCTCCTCCGAGCGGATGTACCCCGAGGACGGCGCCCTGAAGGGCGAGATCAAGCAGAGGCTGAAGCTGA
AGGACGGCGGCCACTACGACGCTGAGGTCAAGACCACCTACAAGGCCAAGAAGCCCGTGCAGCTGCCCGG
CGCCTACAACGTCAACATCAAGTTGGACATCACCTCCCACAACGAGGACTACACCATCGTGGAACAGTAC
GAACGCGCCGAGGGCCGCCACTCCACCGGCGGCATGGACGAGCTGTACAAGTAATGAGCGGCCGCTTCAC
TCCTCAGGTGCAGGCTGCCTATCAGAAGGTGGTGGCTGGTGTGGCCAATGCCCTGGCTCACAAATACCAC
TGAGATCTTTTTCCCTCTGCCAAAAATTATGGGGACATCATGAAGCCCCTTGAGCATCTGACTTCTGGCT
AATAAAGGAAATTTATTTTCATTGCAATAGTGTGTTGGAATTTTTTGTGTCTCTCACTCGGAAGGACATA
TGGGAGGGCAAATCATTTAAAACATCAGAATGAGTATTTGGTTTAGAGTTTGGCAACATATGCCCATATG
CTGGCTGCCATGAACAAAGGTTGGCTATAAAGAGGTCATCAGTATATGAAACAGCCCCCTGCTGTCCATT
CCTTATTCCATAGAAAAGCCTTGACTTGAGGTTAGATTTTTTTTATATTTTGTTTTGTGTTATTTTTTTC
TTTAACATCCCTAAAATTTTCCTTACATGTTTTACTAGCCAGATTTTTCCTCCTCTCCTGACTACTCCCA
GTCATAGCTGTCCCTCTTCTCACATGTGAGCAAAAGGCCAGCAAAAGGCCAGGAACCGTAAAAAGGCCGC
GTTGCTGGCGTTTTTCCATAGGCTCCGCCCCCCTGACGAGCATCACAAAAATCGACGCTCAAGTCAGAGG
TGGCGAAACCCGACAGGACTATAAAGATACCAGGCGTTTCCCCCTGGAAGCTCCCTCGTGCGCTCTCCTG
TTCCGACCCTGCCGCTTACCGGATACCTGTCCGCCTTTCTCCCTTCGGGAAGCGTGGCGCTTTCTCATAG
CTCACGCTGTAGGTATCTCAGTTCGGTGTAGGTCGTTCGCTCCAAGCTGGGCTGTGTGCACGAACCCCCC
GTTCAGCCCGACCGCTGCGCCTTATCCGGTAACTATCGTCTTGAGTCCAACCCGGTAAGACACGACTTAT
CGCCACTGGCAGCAGCCACTGGTAACAGGATTAGCAGAGCGAGGTATGTAGGCGGTGCTACAGAGTTCTT
GAAGTGGTGGCCTAACTACGGCTACACTAGAAGAACAGTATTTGGTATCTGCGCTCTGCTGAAGCCAGTT
ACCTTCGGAAAAAGAGTTGGTAGCTCTTGATCCGGCAAACAAACCACCGCTGGTAGCGGTGGTTTTTTTG
TTTGCAAGCAGCAGATTACGCGCAGAAAAAAAGGATCTCAAGAAGATCCTTTGATCTTTTCTACGGGGTC
TGACGCTCAGTGGAACGAAAACTCACGTTAAGGGATTTTGGTCATGAGATTATCAAAAAGGATCTTCACC
TAGATCCTTTTAAATTAAAAATGAAGTTTTAAATCAATCTAAAGTATATATGAGTAAACTTGGTCTGACA
GTTACCAATGCTTAATCAGTGAGGCACCTATCTCAGCGATCTGTCTATTTCGTTCATCCATAGTTGCCTG
ACTCCCCGTCGTGTAGATAACTACGATACGGGAGGGCTTACCATCTGGCCCCAGTGCTGCAATGATACCG
CGAGACCCACGCTCACCGGCTCCAGATTTATCAGCAATAAACCAGCCAGCCGGAAGGGCCGAGCGCAGAA
GTGGTCCTGCAACTTTATCCGCCTCCATCCAGTCTATTAATTGTTGCCGGGAAGCTAGAGTAAGTAGTTC
GCCAGTTAATAGTTTGCGCAACGTTGTTGCCATTGCTACAGGCATCGTGGTGTCACGCTCGTCGTTTGGT
ATGGCTTCATTCAGCTCCGGTTCCCAACGATCAAGGCGAGTTACATGATCCCCCATGTTGTGCAAAAAAG
CGGTTAGCTCCTTCGGTCCTCCGATCGTTGTCAGAAGTAAGTTGGCCGCAGTGTTATCACTCATGGTTAT
GGCAGCACTGCATAATTCTCTTACTGTCATGCCATCCGTAAGATGCTTTTCTGTGACTGGTGAGTACTCA
ACCAAGTCATTCTGAGAATAGTGTATGCGGCGACCGAGTTGCTCTTGCCCGGCGTCAATACGGGATAATA
CCGCGCCACATAGCAGAACTTTAAAAGTGCTCATCATTGGAAAACGTTCTTCGGGGCGAAAACTCTCAAG
GATCTTACCGCTGTTGAGATCCAGTTCGATGTAACCCACTCGTGCACCCAACTGATCTTCAGCATCTTTT
ACTTTCACCAGCGTTTCTGGGTGAGCAAAAACAGGAAGGCAAAATGCCGCAAAAAAGGGAATAAGGGCGA
CACGGAAATGTTGAATACTCATACTCTTCCTTTTTCAATATTATTGAAGCATTTATCAGGGTTATTGTCT
CATGAGCGGATACATATTTGAATGTATTTAGAAAAATAAACAAATAGGGGTTCCGCGCACATTTCCCCGA
AAAGTGCCACCTGACGTC
Features (pLannotate 1.2.2; 34 found; start..end, strand, type, name):
     28..80      -  misc_feature   bom (fragment): basis of mobility region from pBR322
    235..614     +  enhancer       CMV enhancer: human cytomegalovirus immediate early enhancer
    615..813     +  promoter       CMV promoter: human cytomegalovirus (CMV) immediate early promoter
    812..833     +  promoter       PLtetO-1 promoter (fragment): modified phage lambda PL promoter with tet operator sites (Lutz and Bujard, 1997)
    839..858     +  promoter       tight TRE promoter (fragment): Tet-responsive promoter PTight, consisting of seven tet operator sequences followed by the minimal CMV promoter
    925..949     +  misc_feature   MCS (fragment): pUC18/19 multiple cloning site
    950..1010    +  promoter       SV40 promoter (fragment): SV40 early promoter
   1041..1613    +  intron         β-globin intron: intron from rabbit β-globin gene
   1636..2256    +  CDS            rtTA3 (fragment): reverse tetracycline transactivator 3 activates expression from Tet-responsive promoters in the presence of doxycycline
   2255..2273    +  CDS            SV40 NLS (fragment): nuclear localization signal of SV40 (simian virus 40) large T antigen
   2372..3088    +  CDS            EGFP: EGFP is a basic (constitutively fluorescent) green fluorescent protein published in 1996, derived from Aequorea victoria. It is reported to be a rapidly-maturing weak dimer with moderate acid sensitivity.
   3159..3250    +  ncRNA          5' miR-30a: sequence upstream of the 71-nt precursor of the human miR-30a microRNA (Zeng et al., 2002) miRNA
   3355..3467    +  ncRNA          3' miR-30a: sequence downstream of the 71-nt precursor of the human miR-30a microRNA (Zeng et al., 2002) miRNA
   3504..3892    +  misc_feature   WPRE: woodchuck hepatitis virus posttranscriptional regulatory element
   3936..4160    +  polyA_signal   bGH poly(A) signal: bovine growth hormone polyadenylation signal
   4164..4185    +  promoter       SV40 promoter (fragment): SV40 enhancer and early promoter
   4206..4439    +  rep_origin     f1 ori (fragment) (sequence partly withheld): f1 bacteriophage origin of replication; arrow indicates direction of (+) strand synthesis
   4444..4491    +  protein_bind   FRT: FLP-mediated recombination occurs in the 8-bp core sequence TCTAGAAA (Turan and Bode, 2011). FLP recombinase from the Saccharomyces cerevisiae 2μ plasmid
   4499..5521    +  CDS            HygR: aminoglycoside phosphotransferase from E. coli; aph(4)-Ia; confers resistance to hygromycin
   5531..5656    +  CDS            ble (fragment): BLE_KLEPN - Experimental evidence at protein level: Swiss-Prot protein existence level 1. Binding protein with a strong affinity to the bleomycin family of antibiotics. Binds to CL990; an antimitotic-antibiotic compound. From Klebsiella pneumoniae.
   5651..5772    +  polyA_signal   SV40 poly(A) signal: SV40 polyadenylation signal
   5845..5861    -  protein_bind   lac operator: The lac repressor binds to the lac operator to inhibit transcription in E. coli. This inhibition can be relieved by adding lactose or isopropyl-β-D-thiogalactopyranoside (IPTG). lac repressor encoded by lacI
   5869..5899    -  promoter       lac promoter: promoter for the E. coli lac operon
   5914..5935    -  protein_bind   CAP binding site: CAP binding activates transcription in the presence of cAMP. E. coli catabolite activator protein
   5948..6040    -  CDS            lacI (fragment): lac repressor; lacI; The lac repressor binds to the lac operator to inhibit transcription in E. coli. This inhibition can be relieved by adding lactose or isopropyl-β-D-thiogalactopyranoside (IPTG).
   6042..6167    -  rep_origin     RSF ori (fragment): Plasmids containing the RSF 1030 origin of replication can be propagated in E. coli cells that contain additional plasmids with compatible origins.
   6182..7360    +  promoter       EF-1α promoter: strong constitutive promoter for human elongation factor EF-1α
   7367..7384    +  misc_feature   MCS (fragment): pUC18/19 multiple cloning site
   7405..8112    +  CDS            mCherry: mCherry is a basic (constitutively fluorescent) red fluorescent protein published in 2004, derived from Discosoma sp.. It is reported to be a very rapidly-maturing monomer with low acid sensitivity.
   8127..8201    +  CDS            HBB (fragment): HBB_PONPY - Experimental evidence at transcript level: Swiss-Prot protein existence level 2. Involved in oxygen transport from the lung to the various peripheral tissues. From Pongo pygmaeus (Bornean orangutan).
   8272..8327    +  polyA_signal   β-globin poly(A) signal: rabbit β-globin polyadenylation signal (Gil and Proudfoot, 1987)
   8704..9292    -  rep_origin     ori: high-copy-number ColE1/pMB1/pBR322/pUC origin of replication
   9463..10323   -  CDS            AmpR: β-lactamase; bla; confers resistance to ampicillin, carbenicillin, and related antibiotics
  10324..10428   -  promoter       AmpR promoter: bla
