[The description below was written by a language model from this plasmid's Addgene catalogue record and pLannotate feature annotations shown in this document.]
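Description:
Equalizer-M plasmid with onboard mCherry cassette is a 10,459 bp mammalian expression and synthetic-biology construct built on the pcDNA5/FRT backbone. It is propagated in E. coli through a high-copy ColE1/pUC-type origin with ampicillin resistance (AmpR under its own bla promoter). The backbone also carries an FRT site placed directly upstream of a hygromycin resistance coding sequence followed by an SV40 poly(A) signal. According to the depositor, this gene is not expressed from the plasmid itself and becomes active only after Flp recombinase-mediated integration into a chromosomal FRT site, so hygromycin selection reports correct integration rather than transfection.

The payload is a synthetic circuit transcribed from a CMV enhancer/promoter bearing tet operator (TetO2) sites, with the rabbit β-globin intron II in the 5' UTR. The transcript encodes TetR linked through a P2A peptide to eGFP. The automated annotation labels the TetR region as an rtTA3 fragment, presumably because of shared sequence, and also detects an adjoining SV40 NLS fragment. Downstream of eGFP lie a miR(FF4) target site and the miR(FF4) microRNA itself, embedded in miR-30a flanking sequences, followed by a WPRE and the bGH poly(A) signal. TetR represses its own promoter, giving transcriptional negative feedback. The co-transcribed microRNA targets the same mRNA, adding a post-transcriptional layer of repression that scales with transcript production. Together these are intended to buffer output against variation in gene dosage, with eGFP reporting circuit output. A separate cassette, EF-1α promoter driving mCherry with a rabbit β-globin terminator, provides an unregulated red signal for monitoring plasmid dosage in individual cells, so that output can be compared with copy number.
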