Addgene plasmid #169734: Equalizer-M plasmid with onboard mCherry cassette
Purpose: Equalizer-M plasmid that encodes eGFP to report circuit output levels. This plasmid also encodes a separate mCherry expression cassette to monitor plasmid dosage.
Depositing lab: Francois St-Pierre. Depositing organization: Baylor College of Medicine. Publication: A synthetic circuit for buffering gene dosage variation between individual mammalian cells. Yang J, Lee J, Land MA, Lai S, Igoshin OA, St-Pierre F. Nat Commun. 2021 Jul 5;12(1):4132. doi: 10.1038/s41467-021-23889-0. PubMed 34226556.
Backbone
  Vector backbone: pcDNA5/FRT
  Backbone manufacturer: invitrogen
  Backbone size w/o insert (bp): 8594
  Total vector size (bp): 10459
  Modifications to backbone: TetO2 site and rabbit beta-globin intron II (bGlob intron) are added to the 5' UTR. Woodchuck hepatitis virus post-transcriptional regulatory element (WPRE) is added to the 3' UTR. This plasmid also has a separate mCherry expression cassette: EF1a promoter-mCherry-rbGlob terminator.
  Vector type: Mammalian Expression, Synthetic Biology
  Selectable markers: Hygromycin
Growth in bacteria
  Bacterial resistance: Ampicillin, 100 μg/mL
  Growth temperature: 37°C
  Growth strain: DH5alpha
  Copy number: High Copy
Gene/Insert
  Gene/Insert name: tetR-P2A-eGFP-miR(FF4) target-miR(FF4)
  Species: Synthetic
  Insert size (bp): 1865
  Promoter: CMV-tetO2
  Cloning method: Gibson Cloning
  Sequencing primers: 5′ cgcaaatgggcggtaggcgtg; 3′ tagaaggcacagtcgagg
Terms and licenses: Academic/Nonprofit Terms; Industry Terms: Not Available to Industry
Depositor comments: Note that although the plasmid encodes a hygromycin resistance gene, it is not expressed from the plasmid. It is only expressed after Flp recombinase-mediated chromosomal integration of the plasmid.
How to cite: Equalizer-M plasmid with onboard mCherry cassette was a gift from Francois St-Pierre (Addgene plasmid # 169734 ; http://n2t.net/addgene:169734 ; RRID:Addgene_169734)
